Addgene plasmid #202954: Salsa-BC113-P2B5
Purpose: Expression of barcoded reporter plasmid for PRESTO-Salsa; EGFP/BC113
Depositing lab: Noah Palm. Depositing organization: Yale University. Publication: Highly multiplexed bioactivity screening reveals human and microbiota metabolome-GPCRome interactions. Chen H, Rosen CE, Gonzalez-Hernandez JA, Song D, Potempa J, Ring AM, Palm NW. Cell. 2023 Jul 6;186(14):3095-3110.e19. doi: 10.1016/j.cell.2023.05.024. Epub 2023 Jun 14. PubMed 37321219.
Backbone
  Vector backbone: pCER206
  Vector type: Mammalian Expression
Growth in bacteria
  Bacterial resistance: Ampicillin, 100 μg/mL
  Growth temperature: 37°C
  Growth strain: DH5alpha
  Copy number: High Copy
Gene/Insert
  Gene/Insert name: EGFP/BC113
  Species: Synthetic
  Insert size (bp): 730
  Promoter: Tet Response Element (TRE)
  Cloning method: Restriction Enzyme; 5′ cloning site BsrGI (not destroyed); 3′ cloning site HindIII (not destroyed)
  Sequencing primers: 5′ Custom primer (GAAGCGCGATCACATGG)
Terms and licenses: Academic/Nonprofit Terms; Industry Terms: Not Available to Industry
How to cite: Salsa-BC113-P2B5 was a gift from Noah Palm (Addgene plasmid # 202954 ; http://n2t.net/addgene:202954 ; RRID:Addgene_202954)
