[The description below was written by a language model from this plasmid's Addgene catalogue record and pLannotate feature annotations shown in this document.]
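Description:
Salsa-BC113-P2B5 is a mammalian expression plasmid built on the pCER206 backbone that serves as one member of a barcoded reporter set for the PRESTO-Salsa multiplexed GPCR screening system. It is about 5.1 kb and is propagated in E. coli at high copy through a ColE1/pUC-type origin, with selection by ampicillin via the bla (AmpR) gene and its own promoter. No mammalian selection marker is annotated. The short lacI, SV40 large T antigen and aminoglycoside phosphotransferase (str) matches appear to be backbone remnants rather than functional genes.

The payload is a synthetic insert of roughly 730 bp recorded as EGFP/BC113, cloned between BsrGI and HindIII sites and placed under a Tet response element promoter. The feature table shows a tetO-containing response element flanked on both sides by minimal promoters. A TRE3G-type fragment points toward the mammalian codon-optimized EGFP open reading frame. A minimal CMV promoter points the opposite way toward a rabbit β-globin intron, a β-globin coding fragment and a β-globin poly(A) signal. This layout resembles a bidirectional Tet-responsive unit, although the record does not say what the second arm is for.

The barcode BC113 is not annotated separately. The cloning sites and insert size suggest it lies at or just downstream of the end of EGFP, so that it would be carried on the reporter transcript. An SV40 poly(A) element lies after EGFP, though it is annotated on the opposite strand.

In use, a tetracycline-controlled transactivator would switch on transcription from the TRE. The resulting EGFP signal and the plasmid-specific barcode would then allow many reporters to be pooled and distinguished by their barcodes. The record does not state which receptor this particular barcode is paired with.
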