Features (pLannotate 1.2.2; 17 found; start..end, strand, type, name):
      2..55      +  CDS            lacI (fragment): lac repressor; lacI; The lac repressor binds to the lac operator to inhibit transcription in E. coli. This inhibition can be relieved by adding lactose or isopropyl-β-D-thiogalactopyranoside (IPTG).
    388..443     -  polyA_signal   β-globin poly(A) signal: rabbit β-globin polyadenylation signal (Gil and Proudfoot, 1987)
    518..640     -  CDS            HBB: HBB_COLGU - Experimental evidence at transcript level: Swiss-Prot protein existence level 2. Involved in oxygen transport from the lung to the various peripheral tissues. From Colobus guereza (Mantled guereza) (Eastern black-and-white colobus monkey).
    644..1216    -  intron         β-globin intron: intron from rabbit β-globin gene
   1312..1343    -  misc_feature   MCS (fragment): pUC18/19 multiple cloning site
   1437..1475    -  promoter       minimal CMV promoter: human cytomegalovirus (CMV) immediate early promoter
   1493..1708    -  protein_bind   tetracycline response element (fragment): contains seven copies of the tetracycline operator tetO tetracycline repressor TetR
   1708..1753    +  promoter       TRE3GV promoter (fragment): 3rd-generation Tet-responsive promoter that can be activated by binding of Tet-On® 3G, optimized for retroviral and lentiviral vectors
   1829..1856    +  misc_feature   MCS (fragment): pBluescript multiple cloning site
   1861..2580    +  CDS            EGFP: the original enhanced GFP (Yang et al., 1996) mammalian codon-optimized
   2591..2613    +  misc_feature   MCS (fragment): pBluescript multiple cloning site
   2627..2761    -  polyA_signal   SV40 poly(A) signal: SV40 polyadenylation signal
   2784..2867    -  CDS            large T antigen (fragment): large T antigen from SV40 (simian virus 40)
   2861..3091    -  CDS            str (fragment): STR_KLEPN - Protein inferred from homology: Swiss-Prot protein existence level 3. The aminoglycoside phosphotransferases achieve inactivation of their antibiotic substrates by phosphorylation. From Klebsiella pneumoniae.
   3210..3314    +  promoter       AmpR promoter: bla
   3315..4175    +  CDS            AmpR: β-lactamase; bla; confers resistance to ampicillin, carbenicillin, and related antibiotics
   4346..4934    +  rep_origin     ori: high-copy-number ColE1/pMB1/pBR322/pUC origin of replication
>Addgene plasmid #202954 | Salsa-BC113-P2B5 | addgene full sequence | sequence record 421317 | Addgene NGS Result
AGCGCCCAATACGCAAACCGCCTCTCCCCGCGCGTTGGCCGATTCATTAATGCAGTCGAGGGATCTCCAT
AAGAGAAGAGGGACAGCTATGACTGGGAGTAGTCAGGAGAGGAGGAAAAATCTGGCTAGTAAAACATGTA
AGGAAAATTTTAGGGATGTTAAAGAAAAAAATAACACAAAACAAAATATAAAAAAAATCTAACCTCAAGT
CAAGGCTTTTCTATGGAATAAGGAATGGACAGCAGGGGGCTGTTTCATATACTGATGACCTCTTTATAGC
CAACCTTTGTTCATGGCAGCCAGCATATGGGCATATGTTGCCAAACTCTAAACCAAATACTCATTCTGAT
GTTTTAAATGATTTGCCCTCCCATATGTCCTTCCGAGTGAGAGACACAAAAAATTCCAACACACTATTGC
AATGAAAATAAATTTCCTTTATTAGCCAGAAGTCAGATGCTCAAGGGGCTTCATGATGTCCCCATAATTT
TTGGCAGAGGGAAAAAGATCGATCTCAGTGGTATTTGTGAGCCAGGGCATTGGCCACACCAGCCACCACC
TTCTGATAGGCAGCCTGCACCTGAGGAGTGAATTCTTTGCCAAAATGATGAGACAGCACAACAACCAGCA
CGTTGCCCAGGAGCTGTAGGAAAGAGAAGAAGGCATGAACATGGTTAGCAGAGGGGCCCGGTTTGGACTC
AGAGTATTTTATCCTCATCTCAAACAGTGTATATCATTGTAACCATAAAGAGAAAGGCAGGATGATGACC
AGGGTGTAGTTGTTTCTACCAATAAGAATATTTCCACGCCAGCCAGAATTTATATGCAGAAATATTCTAC
CTTATCATTTAATTATAACAATTGTTCTCTAAAACTGTGCTGAAGTACAATATAATATACCCTGATTGCC
TTGAAAAAAAAGTGATTAGAGAAAGTACTTACAATCTGACAAATAAACAAAAGTGAATTTAAAAATTCGT
TACAAATGCAAGCTAAAGTTTAACGAAAAAGTTACAGAAAATGAAAAGAAAATAAGAGGAGACAATGGTT
GTCAACAGAGTAGAAAGTGAAAGAAACAAAATTATCATGAGGGTCCATGGTGATACAAGGGACATCTTCC
CATTCTAAACAACACCCTGAAAACTTTGCCCCCTCCATATAACATGAATTTTACAATAGCGAAAAAGAAA
GAACAATCAAGGGTCCCCAAACTCACCCTGAAGTTCTCAGCTCTAGAGATATCGTCGAGGCCGCGCTAGC
GTTTAAACTGTCGACCTTAATTAAGAGATCTGCTCGAGGCGCGTCAGCTGACTAGAGGATCCCCGGGTAC
CGAGCTCGAATTCGGGGCCGCGGAGGCTGGATCGGTCCCGGTGTCTTCTATGGAGGTCAAAACAGCGTGG
ATGGCGTCTCCAGGCGATCTGACGGTTCACTAAACGAGCTCTGCTTATATAGGCCTCCCACCGTACACGC
CTACCTCGACCCGGGTACCGAGCTCGACTTTCACTTTTCTCTATCACTGATAGGGAGTGGTAAACTCGAC
TTTCACTTTTCTCTATCACTGATAGGGAGTGGTAAACTCGACTTTCACTTTTCTCTATCACTGATAGGGA
GTGGTAAACTCGACTTTCACTTTTCTCTATCACTGATAGGGAGTGGTAAACTCGACTTTCACTTTTCTCT
ATCACTGATAGGGAGTGGTAAACTCGACCTATATAAGCAGAGCTCGTTTAGTGAACCGTCAGATCGCCTG
GAGACGCCATCCACGCTGTTTTGACCTCCATAGAAGACACCGGGACCGATCCAGCCTCCGCGGCCCCGAA
TTCCTGCAGCGGCCGCTCTAGAACTAGTGGATCCCCGCGGATGGTGAGCAAGGGCGAGGAGCTGTTCACC
GGGGTGGTGCCCATCCTGGTCGAGCTGGACGGCGACGTAAACGGCCACAAGTTCAGCGTGTCCGGCGAGG
GCGAGGGCGATGCCACCTACGGCAAGCTGACCCTGAAGTTCATCTGCACCACCGGCAAGCTGCCCGTGCC
CTGGCCCACCCTCGTGACCACCCTGACCTACGGCGTGCAGTGCTTCAGCCGCTACCCCGACCACATGAAG
CAGCACGACTTCTTCAAGTCCGCCATGCCCGAAGGCTACGTCCAGGAGCGCACCATCTTCTTCAAGGACG
ACGGCAACTACAAGACCCGCGCCGAGGTGAAGTTCGAGGGCGACACCCTGGTGAACCGCATCGAGCTGAA
GGGCATCGACTTCAAGGAGGACGGCAACATCCTGGGGCACAAGCTGGAGTACAACTACAACAGCCACAAC
GTCTATATCATGGCCGACAAGCAGAAGAACGGCATCAAGGTGAACTTCAAGATCCGCCACAACATCGAGG
ACGGCAGCGTGCAGCTCGCCGACCACTACCAGCAGAACACCCCCATCGGCGACGGCCCCGTGCTGCTGCC
CGACAACCACTACCTGAGCACCCAGTCCGCCCTGAGCAAAGACCCCAACGAGAAGCGCGATCACATGGTC
CTGCTGGAGTTCGTGACCGCCGCCGGGATCACTCTCGGCATGGACGAGCTGTACAAGTAACGCGGTCGCC
GAATTCGATATCAAGCTTGTCGACCTAGTTCTAGAGGATCCAGACATGATAAGATACATTGATGAGTTTG
GACAAACCACAACTAGAATGCAGTGAAAAAAATGCTTTATTTGTGAAATTTGTGATGCTATTGCTTTATT
TGTAACCATTATAAGCTGCAATAAACAAGTTAACAACAACAATTGCATTCATTTTATGTTTCAGGTTCAG
GGGGAGGTGTGGGAGGTTTTTTAAAGCAAGTAAAACCTCTACAAATGTGGTATGGCTGATTATGATCCTG
CAAGCCTCGTCGTCCTGGCCGGACCACGCTATCTGTGCAAGGTCCCCGGCCCCGGACGCGCGCTCCATGA
GCAGAGCGCCCGCCGCCGAGGCGAAGACTCGGGCGGCGCCCTGCCCGTCCCACCAGGTCAACAGGCGGTA
ACCGGCCTCTTCATCGGGAATGCGCGCGACCTTCAGCATCGCCGGCATGTCCCCCTGGCGGACGGGAAGT
ATCCAGCTCGACCAAGCTGGCCGCGTCGAGTGAAGACGAAAGGGCCTCGTGATACGCCTATTTTTATAGG
TTAATGTCATGATAATAATGGTTTCTTAGACGTCAGGTGGCACTTTTCGGGGAAATGTGCGCGGAACCCC
TATTTGTTTATTTTTCTAAATACATTCAAATATGTATCCGCTCATGAGACAATAACCCTGATAAATGCTT
CAATAATATTGAAAAAGGAAGAGTATGAGTATTCAACATTTCCGTGTCGCCCTTATTCCCTTTTTTGCGG
CATTTTGCCTTCCTGTTTTTGCTCACCCAGAAACGCTGGTGAAAGTAAAAGATGCTGAAGATCAGTTGGG
TGCACGAGTGGGTTACATCGAACTGGATCTCAACAGCGGTAAGATCCTTGAGAGTTTTCGCCCCGAAGAA
CGTTTTCCAATGATGAGCACTTTTAAAGTTCTGCTATGTGGCGCGGTATTATCCCGTGTTGACGCCGGGC
AAGAGCAACTCGGTCGCCGCATACACTATTCTCAGAATGACTTGGTTGAGTACTCACCAGTCACAGAAAA
GCATCTTACGGATGGCATGACAGTAAGAGAATTATGCAGTGCTGCCATAACCATGAGTGATAACACTGCG
GCCAACTTACTTCTGACAACGATCGGAGGACCGAAGGAGCTAACCGCTTTTTTGCACAACATGGGGGATC
ATGTAACTCGCCTTGATCGTTGGGAACCGGAGCTGAATGAAGCCATACCAAACGACGAGCGTGACACCAC
GATGCCTGTAGCAATGGCAACAACGTTGCGCAAACTATTAACTGGCGAACTACTTACTCTAGCTTCCCGG
CAACAATTAATAGACTGGATGGAGGCGGATAAAGTTGCAGGACCACTTCTGCGCTCGGCCCTTCCGGCTG
GCTGGTTTATTGCTGATAAATCTGGAGCCGGTGAGCGTGGGTCTCGCGGTATCATTGCAGCACTGGGGCC
AGATGGTAAGCCCTCCCGTATCGTAGTTATCTACACGACGGGGAGTCAGGCAACTATGGATGAACGAAAT
AGACAGATCGCTGAGATAGGTGCCTCACTGATTAAGCATTGGTAACTGTCAGACCAAGTTTACTCATATA
TACTTTAGATTGATTTAAAACTTCATTTTTAATTTAAAAGGATCTAGGTGAAGATCCTTTTTGATAATCT
CATGACCAAAATCCCTTAACGTGAGTTTTCGTTCCACTGAGCGTCAGACCCCGTAGAAAAGATCAAAGGA
TCTTCTTGAGATCCTTTTTTTCTGCGCGTAATCTGCTGCTTGCAAACAAAAAAACCACCGCTACCAGCGG
TGGTTTGTTTGCCGGATCAAGAGCTACCAACTCTTTTTCCGAAGGTAACTGGCTTCAGCAGAGCGCAGAT
ACCAAATACTGTTCTTCTAGTGTAGCCGTAGTTAGGCCACCACTTCAAGAACTCTGTAGCACCGCCTACA
TACCTCGCTCTGCTAATCCTGTTACCAGTGGCTGCTGCCAGTGGCGATAAGTCGTGTCTTACCGGGTTGG
ACTCAAGACGATAGTTACCGGATAAGGCGCAGCGGTCGGGCTGAACGGGGGGTTCGTGCACACAGCCCAG
CTTGGAGCGAACGACCTACACCGAACTGAGATACCTACAGCGTGAGCTATGAGAAAGCGCCACGCTTCCC
GAAGGGAGAAAGGCGGACAGGTATCCGGTAAGCGGCAGGGTCGGAACAGGAGAGCGCACGAGGGAGCTTC
CAGGGGGAAACGCCTGGTATCTTTATAGTCCTGTCGGGTTTCGCCACCTCTGACTTGAGCGTCGATTTTT
GTGATGCTCGTCAGGGGGGCGGAGCCTATGGAAAAACGCCAGCAACGCGGCCTTTTTACGGTTCCTGGCC
TTTTGCTGGCCTTTTGCTCACATGTTCTTTCCTGCGTTATCCCCTGATTCTGTGGATAACCGTATTACCG
CCTTTGAGTGAGCTGATACCGCTCGCCGCAGCCGAACGACCGAGCGCAGCGAGTCAGTGAGCGAGGAAGC
GGAAG
