>Addgene plasmid #202954 | Salsa-BC113-P2B5 | depositor partial sequence | sequence record 393827 | BC113
CGCGGTCGCC
